>Addgene plasmid #85008 | pK068.CAG-FRT-stop-FRT-EGFP-ires-tTA-WPRE (Supernova) | depositor full sequence | sequence record 167314 | pK068.CAG-FRT-stop-FRT-EGFP-ires-tTA-WPRE (Supernova) sequence 10264 bps
GCGCGCGTTGACATTGATTATTGACTAGTTATTAATAGTAATCAATTACGGGGTCATTAGTTCATAGCCC
ATATATGGAGTTCCGCGTTACATAACTTACGGTAAATGGCCCGCCTGGCTGACCGCCCAACGACCCCCGC
CCATTGACGTCAATAATGACGTATGTTCCCATAGTAACGCCAATAGGGACTTTCCATTGACGTCAATGGG
TGGACTATTTACGGTAAACTGCCCACTTGGCAGTACATCAAGTGTATCATATGCCAAGTACGCCCCCTAT
TGACGTCAATGACGGTAAATGGCCCGCCTGGCATTATGCCCAGTACATGACCTTATGGGACTTTCCTACT
TGGCAGTACATCTACGTATTAGTCATCGCTATTACCATGGGTCGAGGTGAGCCCCACGTTCTGCTTCACT
CTCCCCATCTCCCCCCCCTCCCCACCCCCAATTTTGTATTTATTTATTTTTTAATTATTTTGTGCAGCGA
TGGGGGCGGGGGGGGGGGGGGCGCGCGCCAGGCGGGGCGGGGCGGGGCGAGGGGCGGGGCGGGGCGAGGC
GGAGAGGTGCGGCGGCAGCCAATCAGAGCGGCGCGCTCCGAAAGTTTCCTTTTATGGCGAGGCGGCGGCG
GCGGCGGCCCTATAAAAAGCGAAGCGCGCGGCGGGCGGGAGTCGCTGCGTTGCCTTCGCCCCGTGCCCCG
CTCCGCGCCGCCTCGCGCCGCCCGCCCCGGCTCTGACTGACCGCGTTACTCCCACAGGTGAGCGGGCGGG
ACGGCCCTTCTCCTCCGGGCTGTAATTAGCGCTTGGTTTAATGACGGCTCGTTTCTTTTCTGTGGCTGCG
TGAAAGCCTTAAAGGGCTCCGGGAGGGCCCTTTGTGCGGGGGGGAGCGGCTCGGGGGGTGCGTGCGTGTG
TGTGTGCGTGGGGAGCGCCGCGTGCGGCCCGCGCTGCCCGGCGGCTGTGAGCGCTGCGGGCGCGGCGCGG
GGCTTTGTGCGCTCCGCGTGTGCGCGAGGGGAGCGCGGCCGGGGGCGGTGCCCCGCGGTGCGGGGGGGCT
GCGAGGGGAACAAAGGCTGCGTGCGGGGTGTGTGCGTGGGGGGGTGAGCAGGGGGTGTGGGCGCGGCGGT
CGGGCTGTAACCCCCCCCTGCACCCCCCTCCCCGAGTTGCTGAGCACGGCCCGGCTTCGGGTGCGGGGCT
CCGTGCGGGGCGTGGCGCGGGGCTCGCCGTGCCGGGCGGGGGGTGGCGGCAGGTGGGGGTGCCGGGCGGG
GCGGGGCCGCCTCGGGCCGGGGAGGGCTCGGGGGAGGGGCGCGGCGGCCCCGGAGCGCCGGCGGCTGTCG
AGGCGCGGCGAGCCGCAGCCATTGCCTTTTATGGTAATCGTGCGAGAGGGCGCAGGGACTTCCTTTGTCC
CAAATCTGGCGGAGCCGAAATCTGGGAGGCGCCGCCGCACCCCCTCTAGCGGGCGCGGGCGAAGCGGTGC
GGCGCCGGCAGGAAGGAAATGGGCGGGGAGGGCCTTCGTGCGTCGCCGCGCCGCCGTCCCCTTCTCCATC
TCCAGCCTCGGGGCTGCCGCAGGGGGACGGCTGCCTTCGGGGGGGACGGGGCAGGGCGGGGTTCGGCTTC
TGGCGTGTGACCGGCGGCTCTAGAGCCTCTGCTAACCATGTTCATGCCTTCTTCTTTTTCCTACAGCTCC
TGGGCAACGTGCTGGTTGTTGTGCTGTCTCATCATTTTGGCAAAGAATTCTAGAAGTTCCTATACTTTCT
AGAGAATAGGAACTTCATTAAGGGTTCCGGATCCTCGGGGACACCAAATATGGCGATCTCGGCCTTTTCG
TTTCTTGGAGCTGGGACATGTTTGCCATCGATCCATCTACCACCAGAACGGCCGTTAGATCTGCTGCCAC
CGTTGTTTCCACCGAAGAAACCACCGTTGCCGTAACCACCACGACGGTTGTTGCTAAAGAAGCTGCCACC
GCCACGGCCACCGTTGTAGCCGCCGTTGTTGTTATTGTAGTTGCTCATGTTATTTCTGGCACTTCTTGGT
TTTCCTCTTAAGTGAGGAGGAACATAACCATTCTCGTTGTTGTCGTTGATGCTTAAATTTTGCACTTGTT
CGCTCAGTTCAGCCATAATATGAAATGCTTTTCTTGTTGTTCTTACGGAATACCACTTGCCACCTATCAC
CACAACTAACTTTTTCCCGTTCCTCCATCTCTTTTATATTTTTTTTCTCGAGGGATCTTTGTGAAGGAAC
CTTACTTCTGTGGTGTGACATAATTGGACAAACTACCTACAGAGATTTAAAGCTCTAAGGTAAATATAAA
ATTTTTAAGTGTATAATGTGTTAAACTACTGATTCTAATTGTTTGTGTATTTTAGATTCCAACCTATGGA
ACTGATGAATGGGAGCAGTGGTGGAATGCCTTTAATGAGGAAAACCTGTTTTGCTCAGAAGAAATGCCAT
CTAGTGATGATGAGGCTACTGCTGACTCTCAACATTCTACTCCTCCAAAAAAGAAGAGAAAGGTAGAAGA
CCCCAAGGACTTTCCTTCAGAATTGCTAAGTTTTTTGAGTCATGCTGTGTTTAGTAATAGAACTCTTGCT
TGCTTTGCTATTTACACCACAAAGGAAAAAGCTGCACTGCTATACAAGAAAATTATGGAAAAATATTCTG
TAACCTTTATAAGTAGGCATAACAGTTATAATCATAACATACTGTTTTTTCTTACTCCACACAGGCATAG
AGTGTCTGCTATTAATAACTATGCTCAAAAATTGTGTACCTTTAGCTTTTTAATTTGTAAAGGGGTTAAT
AAGGAATATTTGATGTATAGTGCCTTGACTAGAGATCATAATCAGCCATACCACATTTGTAGAGGTTTTA
CTTGCTTTAAAAAACCTCCCACACCTCCCCCTGAACCTGAAACATAAAATGAATGCAATTGTTGTTGTTA
ACTTGTTTATTGCAGCTTATAATGGTTACAAATAAAGCAATAGCATCACAAATTTCACAAATAAAGCATT
TTTTTCACTGCATTCTAGTTGTGGTTTGTCCAAACTCATCAATGTATCTTATCATGTCTGGATCTGACAT
GGTAAGTAAGCTTGGGCTGCAGGTCGAGGGACCTAGAAGTTCCTATACTTTCTAGAGAATAGGAACTTCA
TGTCGACGCCACCATGGTGAGCAAGGGCGAGGAGCTGTTCACCGGGGTGGTGCCCATCCTGGTCGAGCTG
GACGGCGACGTAAACGGCCACAAGTTCAGCGTGTCCGGCGAGGGCGAGGGCGATGCCACCTACGGCAAGC
TGACCCTGAAGTTCATCTGCACCACCGGCAAGCTGCCCGTGCCCTGGCCCACCCTCGTGACCACCCTGAC
CTACGGCGTGCAGTGCTTCAGCCGCTACCCCGACCACATGAAGCAGCACGACTTCTTCAAGTCCGCCATG
CCCGAAGGCTACGTCCAGGAGCGCACCATCTTCTTCAAGGACGACGGCAACTACAAGACCCGCGCCGAGG
TGAAGTTCGAGGGCGACACCCTGGTGAACCGCATCGAGCTGAAGGGCATCGACTTCAAGGAGGACGGCAA
CATCCTGGGGCACAAGCTGGAGTACAACTACAACAGCCACAACGTCTATATCATGGCCGACAAGCAGAAG
AACGGCATCAAGGTGAACTTCAAGATCCGCCACAACATCGAGGACGGCAGCGTGCAGCTCGCCGACCACT
ACCAGCAGAACACCCCCATCGGCGACGGCCCCGTGCTGCTGCCCGACAACCACTACCTGAGCACCCAGTC
CGCCCTGAGCAAAGACCCCAACGAGAAGCGCGATCACATGGTCCTGCTGGAGTTCGTGACCGCCGCCGGG
ATCACTCTCGGCATGGACGAGCTGTACAAGTAAGATATCCTAGATCGAGTTAATTAAGGATTCCGCCCCT
CTCCCTCCCCCCCCCCTAACGTTACTGGCCGAAGCCGCTTGGAATAAGGCCGGTGTGCGTTTGTCTATAT
GTTATTTTCCACCATATTGCCGTCTTTTGGCAATGTGAGGGCCCGGAAACCTGGCCCTGTCTTCTTGACG
AGCATTCCTAGGGGTCTTTCCCCTCTCGCCAAAGGAATGCAAGGTCTGTTGAATGTCGTGAAGGAAGCAG
TTCCTCTGGAAGCTTCTTGAAGACAAACAACGTCTGTAGCGACCCTTTGCAGGCAGCGGAACCCCCCACC
TGGCGACAGGTGCCTCTGCGGCCAAAAGCCACGTGTATAAGATACACCTGCAAAGGCGGCACAACCCCAG
TGCCACGTTGTGAGTTGGATAGTTGTGGAAAGAGTAAAATGGCTCTCCTCAAGCGTATTCAACAAGGGGC
TGAAGGATGCCCAGAAGGTACCCCATTGTATGGGATCTGATCTGGGGCCTCGGTGCACATGCTTTACATG
TGTTTAGTCGAGGTTAAAAAAACGTCTAGGCCCCCCGAACCACGGGGACGTGGTTTCCTTTGAAAAACAC
GATGTCTAGACTGGACAAGAGCAAAGTCATAAACTCTGCTCTGGAATTACTCAATGAAGTCGGTATCGAA
GGCCTGACGACAAGGAAACTCGCTCAAAAGCTGGGAGTTGAGCAGCCTACCCTGTACTGGCACGTGAAGA
ACAAGCGGGCCCTGCTCGATGCCCTGGCAATCGAGATGCTGGACAGGCATCATACCCACTTCTGCCCCCT
GGAAGGCGAGTCATGGCAAGACTTTCTGCGGAACAACGCCAAGTCATTCCGCTGTGCTCTCCTCTCACAT
CGCGACGGGGCTAAAGTGCATCTCGGCACCCGCCCAACAGAGAAACAGTACGAAACCCTGGAAAATCAGC
TCGCGTTCCTGTGTCAGCAAGGCTTCTCCCTGGAGAACGCACTGTACGCTCTGTCCGCCGTGGGCCACTT
TACACTGGGCTGCGTATTGGAGGATCAGGAGCATCAAGTAGCAAAAGAGGAAAGAGAGACACCTACCACC
GATTCTATGCCCCCACTTCTGAGACAAGCAATTGAGCTGTTCGACCATCAGGGAGCCGAACCTGCCTTCC
TTTTCGGCCTGGAACTAATCATATGTGGCCTGGAGAAACAGCTAAAGTGCGAAAGCGGCGGGCCGGCCGA
CGCCCTTGACGATTTTGACTTAGACATGCTCCCAGCCGATGCCCTTGACGACTTTGACCTTGATATGCTG
CCTGCTGACGCTCTTGACGATTTTGACCTTGACATGCTCCCCGGGTAACTAAGTAAGCGGCCGCGAATTC
GCCCTTCGGCCGCTCAACCTCTGGATTACAAAATTTGTGAAAGATTGACTGGTATTCTTAACTATGTTGC
TCCTTTTACGCTATGTGGATACGCTGCTTTAATGCCTTTGTATCATGCTATTGCTTCCCGTATGGCTTTC
ATTTTCTCCTCCTTGTATAAATCCTGGTTGCTGTCTCTTTATGAGGAGTTGTGGCCCGTTGTCAGGCAAC
GTGGCGTGGTGTGCACTGTGTTTGCTGACGCAACCCCCACTGGTTGGGGCATTGCCACCACCTGTCAGCT
CCTTTCCGGAACTTTCGCTTTCCCCCTCCCTATTGCCACGGCGGAACTCATCGCCGCCTGCCTTGCCCGC
TGCTGGACAGGGGCTCGGCTGTTGGGCACTGACAATTCCGTGGTGTTGTCGGGGAAATCATCGTCCTTTC
CTTGGCTGCTCGCCTATGTTGCCACCTGGATTCTGCGCGGGACGTCCTTCTGCTACGTCCCTTCGGCCCT
CAATCCAGCGGACCTTCCTTCCCGCGGCCTGCTGCCGGCTCTGCGGCCTCTTCCGCGTCTTCGCCTTCGC
CCTCAGACGAGTCGGATCTCCCTTTGGGCCGCCTCCCCGCAGCGGCCGCGGCGACTCGAGGATCTTTTTC
CCTCTGCCAAAAATTATGGGGACATCATGAAGCCCCTTGAGCATCTGACTTCTGGCTAATAAAGGAAATT
TATTTTCATTGCAATAGTGTGTTGGAATTTTTTGTGTCTCTCACTCGGAAGGACATATGGGAGGGCAAAT
CATTTAAAACATCAGAATGAGTATTTGGTTTAGAGTTTGGCAACATATGCCATATGCTGGCTGCCATGAA
CAAAGGTGGCTATAAAGAGGTCATCAGTATATGAAACAGCCCCCTGCTGTCCATTCCTTATTCCATAGAA
AAGCCTTGACTTGAGGTTAGATTTTTTTTATATTTTGTTTTGTGTTATTTTTTTCTTTAACATCCCTAAA
ATTTTCCTTACATGTTTTACTAGCCAGATTTTTCCTCCTCTCCTGACTACTCCCAGTCATAGCTGTCCCT
CTTCTCTTATGAAGCCATGTGAGCAAAAGGCCAGCAAAAGGCCAGGAACCGTAAAAAGGCCGCGTTGCTG
GCGTTTTTCCATAGGCTCCGCCCCCCTGACGAGCATCACAAAAATCGACGCTCAAGTCAGAGGTGGCGAA
ACCCGACAGGACTATAAAGATACCAGGCGTTTCCCCCTGGAAGCTCCCTCGTGCGCTCTCCTGTTCCGAC
CCTGCCGCTTACCGGATACCTGTCCGCCTTTCTCCCTTCGGGAAGCGTGGCGCTTTCTCATAGCTCACGC
TGTAGGTATCTCAGTTCGGTGTAGGTCGTTCGCTCCAAGCTGGGCTGTGTGCACGAACCCCCCGTTCAGC
CCGACCGCTGCGCCTTATCCGGTAACTATCGTCTTGAGTCCAACCCGGTAAGACACGACTTATCGCCACT
GGCAGCAGCCACTGGTAACAGGATTAGCAGAGCGAGGTATGTAGGCGGTGCTACAGAGTTCTTGAAGTGG
TGGCCTAACTACGGCTACACTAGAAGGACAGTATTTGGTATCTGCGCTCTGCTGAAGCCAGTTACCTTCG
GAAAAAGAGTTGGTAGCTCTTGATCCGGCAAACAAACCACCGCTGGTAGCGGTGGTTTTTTTGTTTGCAA
GCAGCAGATTACGCGCAGAAAAAAAGGATCTCAAGAAGATCCTTTGATCTTTTCTACGGGGTCTGACGCT
CAGTGGAACGAAAACTCACGTTAAGGGATTTTGGTCATGAGATTATCAAAAAGGATCTTCACCTAGATCC
TTTTAAATTAAAAATGAAGTTTTAAATCAATCTAAAGTATATATGAGTAACCTGAGGCTATGGCAGGGCC
TGCCGCCCCGACGTTGGCTGCGAGCCCTGGGCCTTCACCCGAACTTGGGGGGTGGGGTGGGGAAAAGGAA
GAAACGCGGGCGTATTGGCCCCAATGGGGTCTCGGTGGGGTATCGACAGAGTGCCAGCCCTGGGACCGAA
CCCCGCGTTTATGAACAAACGACCCAACACCGTGCGTTTTATTCTGTCTTTTTATTGCCGTCATAGCGCG
GGTTCCTTCCGGTATTGTCTCCTTCCGTGTTTCAGTTAGCCTCCCCCTAGGGTGGGCGAAGAACTCCAGC
ATGAGATCCCCGCGCTGGAGGATCATCCAGCCGGCGTCCCGGAAAACGATTCCGAAGCCCAACCTTTCAT
AGAAGGCGGCGGTGGAATCGAAATCTCGTGATGGCAGGTTGGGCGTCGCTTGGTCGGTCATTTCGAACCC
CAGAGTCCCGCTCAGAAGAACTCGTCAAGAAGGCGATAGAAGGCGATGCGCTGCGAATCGGGAGCGGCGA
TACCGTAAAGCACGAGGAAGCGGTCAGCCCATTCGCCGCCAAGCTCTTCAGCAATATCACGGGTAGCCAA
CGCTATGTCCTGATAGCGGTCCGCCACACCCAGCCGGCCACAGTCGATGAATCCAGAAAAGCGGCCATTT
TCCACCATGATATTCGGCAAGCAGGCATCGCCATGGGTCACGACGAGATCCTCGCCGTCGGGCATGCTCG
CCTTGAGCCTGGCGAACAGTTCGGCTGGCGCGAGCCCCTGATGCTCTTGATCATCCTGATCGACAAGACC
GGCTTCCATCCGAGTACGTGCTCGCTCGATGCGATGTTTCGCTTGGTGGTCGAATGGGCAGGTAGCCGGA
TCAAGCGTATGCAGCCGCCGCATTGCATCAGCCATGATGGATACTTTCTCGGCAGGAGCAAGGTGAGATG
ACAGGAGATCCTGCCCCGGCACTTCGCCCAATAGCAGCCAGTCCCTTCCCGCTTCAGTGACAACGTCGAG
CACAGCTGCGCAAGGAACGCCCGTCGTGGCCAGCCACGATAGCCGCGCTGCCTCGTCTTGCAGTTCATTC
AGGGCACCGGACAGGTCGGTCTTGACAAAAAGAACCGGGCGCCCCTGCGCTGACAGCCGGAACACGGCGG
CATCAGAGCAGCCGATTGTCTGTTGTGCCCAGTCATAGCCGAATAGCCTCTCCACCCAAGCGGCCGGAGA
ACCTGCGTGCAATCCATCTTGTTCAATCATGCGAAACGATCCTCATCCTGTCTCTTGATCGATCTTTGCA
AAAGCCTAGGCCTCCAAAAAAGCCTCCTCACTACTTCTGGAATAGCTCAGAGGCCGAGGAGGCGGCCTCG
GCCTCTGCATAAATAAAAAAAATTAGTCAGCCATGGGGCGGAGAATGGGCGGAACTGGGCGGAGTTAGGG
GCGGGATGGGCGGAGTTAGGGGCGGGACTATGGTTGCTGACTAATTGAGATGCATGCTTTGCATACTTCT
GCCTGCTGGGGAGCCTGGGGACTTTCCACACCTGGTTGCTGACTAATTGAGATGCATGCTTTGCATACTT
CTGCCTGCTGGGGAGCCTGGGGACTTTCCACACCCTAACTGACACACATTCCACAGCTGGTTCTTTCCGC
CTCAGGACTCTTCCTTTTTCAATAAATCAATCTAAAGTATATATGAGTAAACTTGGTCTGACAGTTACCA
ATGCTTAATCAGTGAGGCACCTATCTCAGCGATCTGTCTATTTCGTTCATCCATAGTTGCCTGACTCCCC
GTCGTGTAGATAACTACGATACGGGAGGGCTTACCATCTGGCCCCAGTGCTGCAATGATACCGCGAGACC
CACGCTCACCGGCTCCAGATTTATCAGCAATAAACCAGCCAGCCGGAAGGGCCGAGCGCAGAAGTGGTCC
TGCAACTTTATCCGCCTCCATCCAGTCTATTAATTGTTGCCGGGAAGCTAGAGTAAGTAGTTCGCCAGTT
AATAGTTTGCGCAACGTTGTTGCCATTGCTACAGGCATCGTGGTGTCACGCTCGTCGTTTGGTATGGCTT
CATTCAGCTCCGGTTCCCAACGATCAAGGCGAGTTACATGATCCCCCATGTTGTGCAAAAAAGCGGTTAG
CTCCTTCGGTCCTCCGATCGTTGTCAGAAGTAAGTTGGCCGCAGTGTTATCACTCATGGTTATGGCAGCA
CTGCATAATTCTCTTACTGTCATGCCATCCGTAAGATGCTTTTCTGTGACTGGTGAGTACTCAACCAAGT
CATTCTGAGAATAGTGTATGCGGCGACCGAGTTGCTCTTGCCCGGCGTCAATACGGGATAATACCGCGCC
ACATAGCAGAACTTTAAAAGTGCTCATCATTGGAAAACGTTCTTCGGGGCGAAAACTCTCAAGGATCTTA
CCGCTGTTGAGATCCAGTTCGATGTAACCCACTCGTGCACCCAACTGATCTTCAGCATCTTTTACTTTCA
CCAGCGTTTCTGGGTGAGCAAAAACAGGAAGGCAAAATGCCGCAAAAAAGGGAATAAGGGCGACACGGAA
ATGTTGAATACTCATACTCTTCCTTTTTCAATATTATTGAAGCATTTATCAGGGTTATTGTCTCATGAGC
GGATACATATTTGAATGTATTTAGAAAAATAAACAAATAGGGGTTCCGCGCACATTTCCCCGAAAAGTGC
CACCTG
[124 nt withheld, positions 9807-9930]
C
[91 nt withheld, positions 9932-10022]
A
[49 nt withheld, positions 10024-10072]
CCTTTGACGTTGGAGTCCACGTTCTTT
[37 nt withheld, positions 10100-10136]
ACCCTATCTCGGTCTATTCTTTTGATTTATAAGGGATTTTGCCGATTTCGGCCTATTGGTTAAAAAATGA
GCTGATTTAACAAAAATTTAACGCGAATTTTAACAAAATATTAACGCTTACAATTTAC
Features (pLannotate 1.2.2; 28 found; start..end, strand, type, name):
     10..389     +  enhancer       CMV enhancer: human cytomegalovirus immediate early enhancer
    392..667     +  promoter       chicken β-actin promoter: No description available
    668..1676    +  intron         chimeric intron: chimera between introns from chicken β-actin and rabbit β-globin
   1733..1766    -  protein_bind   FRT (minimal): supports FLP-mediated excision but not integration (Turan and Bode, 2011) FLP recombinase from the Saccharomyces cerevisiae 2μ plasmid
   1778..2116    -  CDS            DED1 (fragment): DED1_YEAST - Also known as SPP81. Experimental evidence at protein level: Swiss-Prot protein existence level 1. ATP-binding RNA helicase involved in translation initiation. Remodels RNA in response to ADP and ATP concentrations by facilitating disruption, but also formation of RNA duplexes. Has weak ATP-dependent affinity for dsRNA, but strong ATP-dependent affinity for ssRNA. Acts as a virus host factor involved in the replication of the MBV and the L-A viruses by promoting the negative-strand RNA synthesis. May be involved in recognition of the preinitiation complex and DNA binding of the RN
   2112..2222    -  CDS            YO201_YEAST (fragment): Protein uncertain: Swiss-Prot protein existence level 5. From Saccharomyces cerevisiae (strain ATCC 204508 / S288c) (Baker's yeast).
   2224..2298    +  CDS            small t antigen (fragment): SV40 (simian virus 40) small t antigen
   2300..2365    +  intron         small t intron: SV40 (simian virus 40) small t antigen intron
   2495..2515    +  CDS            SV40 NLS: nuclear localization signal of SV40 (simian virus 40) large T antigen
   2834..2917    +  CDS            large T antigen (fragment): large T antigen from SV40 (simian virus 40)
   2940..3074    +  polyA_signal   SV40 poly(A) signal: SV40 polyadenylation signal
   3116..3149    -  protein_bind   FRT (minimal): supports FLP-mediated excision but not integration (Turan and Bode, 2011) FLP recombinase from the Saccharomyces cerevisiae 2μ plasmid
   3164..3883    +  CDS            EGFP: the original enhanced GFP (Yang et al., 1996) mammalian codon-optimized
   3916..4484    +  misc_feature   IRES: internal ribosome entry site (IRES) of the encephalomyocarditis virus (EMCV)
   4482..5179    +  CDS            rtTA3 (fragment): reverse tetracycline transactivator 3 activates expression from Tet-responsive promoters in the presence of doxycycline
   5109..5219    +  CDS            VP48: 3 tandem repeats of the minimal activation domain of herpes simplex virus VP16 (Cheng et al., 2013)
   5264..5850    +  misc_feature   WPRE: woodchuck hepatitis virus posttranscriptional regulatory element
   5938..5993    +  polyA_signal   β-globin poly(A) signal: rabbit β-globin polyadenylation signal (Gil and Proudfoot, 1987)
   6376..6964    -  rep_origin     ori: high-copy-number ColE1/pMB1/pBR322/pUC origin of replication
   7186..7202    +  polyA_signal   bGH poly(A) signal (fragment): bovine growth hormone polyadenylation signal
   7293..7340    -  polyA_signal   HSV TK poly(A) signal: herpes simplex virus thymidine kinase polyadenylation signal (Cole and Stacy, 1985)
   7399..7551    -  CDS            ble (fragment): BLE_KLEPN - Experimental evidence at protein level: Swiss-Prot protein existence level 1. Binding protein with a strong affinity to the bleomycin family of antibiotics. Binds to CL990; an antimitotic-antibiotic compound. From Klebsiella pneumoniae.
   7572..8360    -  CDS            NeoR/KanR: aminoglycoside phosphotransferase confers resistance to neomycin, kanamycin, and G418 (Geneticin®)
   8395..8755    -  promoter       SV40 promoter: SV40 enhancer and early promoter
   8757..8774    -  promoter       AmpR promoter (fragment): bla
   8815..9675    -  CDS            AmpR: β-lactamase; bla; confers resistance to ampicillin, carbenicillin, and related antibiotics
   9676..9780    -  promoter       AmpR promoter: bla
   9807..10235   +  rep_origin     f1 ori (sequence partly withheld): f1 bacteriophage origin of replication; arrow indicates direction of (+) strand synthesis
