[The description below was written by a language model from this plasmid's Addgene catalogue record and pLannotate feature annotations shown in this document.]
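Description:
pK068.CAG-FRT-stop-FRT-EGFP-ires-tTA-WPRE is a 10.3 kb mammalian expression plasmid that forms the Flp-dependent reporter/amplifier half of the Supernova-GFP system for sparse, bright single-cell labelling in vivo. It was derived from the Cre/loxP-based Supernova-RFP plasmid pK029 (a depositor comment also mentions pK037 as a backbone). It replicates in E. coli at high copy from a ColE1/pUC-type origin under ampicillin selection and also carries an f1 origin. An SV40 promoter-driven NeoR/KanR cassette with an HSV TK polyadenylation signal allows G418 selection in mammalian cells.

The expression unit is driven by the CAG promoter (CMV enhancer, chicken β-actin promoter and chimeric intron). Downstream lies a transcriptional stop cassette flanked by two minimal FRT sites in the same orientation. It contains yeast-derived filler sequence and SV40 small t intron and poly(A) elements, which block read-through until Flp recombinase excises the cassette. After excision, CAG drives a bicistronic transcript encoding EGFP and, through an EMCV IRES, the tetracycline transactivator tTA. The automated annotation labels this region as an rtTA3 fragment plus VP16-derived activation repeats, a homology-based call, whereas the record names it tTA. A WPRE and rabbit β-globin poly(A) signal follow to enhance and terminate expression.

The record states that pK068 should be used together with pK036, but does not describe that partner plasmid's contents. The EGFP fragment can be swapped for another gene using SalI and EcoRV, which adapts the system to gene function studies in labelled cells.
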