Addgene plasmid #85008: pK068.CAG-FRT-stop-FRT-EGFP-ires-tTA-WPRE (Supernova)
Purpose: For Flpe/FRT-based Supernova-GFP, pK068 should be used with pK036. The GFP fragment of pK068 can be replaced with another gene by SalI and EcoRV.
Depositing lab: Takuji Iwasato. Depositing organization: National Institute of Genetics. Publication: Supernova: A Versatile Vector System for Single-Cell Labeling and Gene Function Studies in vivo. Luo W, Mizuno H, Iwata R, Nakazawa S, Yasuda K, Itohara S, Iwasato T. Sci Rep. 2016 Oct 24;6:35747. doi: 10.1038/srep35747. PubMed 27775045.
Backbone
  Vector backbone: pK029.CAG-loxP-stop-loxP-RFP-ires-tTA-WPRE (Supernova)
  Backbone size w/o insert (bp): 8187
  Total vector size (bp): 10264
  Vector type: Mammalian Expression
  Selectable markers: Neomycin (select with G418)
Growth in bacteria
  Bacterial resistance: Ampicillin, 100 μg/mL
  Growth temperature: 37°C
  Growth strain: DH5alpha
  Copy number: High Copy
Gene/Insert
  Gene/Insert name: EGFP-ires-tTA
  Species: Aequorea victoria, Encephalomyocarditis virus, E coli, HSV
  Insert size (bp): 2086
  Cloning method: Restriction Enzyme; 5′ cloning site SalI (not destroyed); 3′ cloning site NotI (not destroyed)
  Sequencing primers: 5′ EBV_rev_primer
Terms and licenses: Academic/Nonprofit Terms; Industry Terms: Not Available to Industry
Depositor comments: Backbone plasmid (pK037) is available in Addgene.
How to cite: pK068.CAG-FRT-stop-FRT-EGFP-ires-tTA-WPRE (Supernova) was a gift from Takuji Iwasato (Addgene plasmid # 85008 ; http://n2t.net/addgene:85008 ; RRID:Addgene_85008)
