>Addgene plasmid #85008 | pK068.CAG-FRT-stop-FRT-EGFP-ires-tTA-WPRE (Supernova) | addgene partial sequence | sequence record 167308 | EBV-rev 5'-GTGGTTTGTCCAAACTCATC-3'
TGTCTGGATCTGACATGGTAAGTAAGCTTGGGCTGCAGGTCGAGGGACCTAGAAGTTCCTATACTTTCTA
GAGAATAGGAACTTCATGTCGACGCCACCATGGTGAGCAAGGGCGAGGAGCTGTTCACCGGGGTGGTGCC
CATCCTGGTCGAGCTGGACGGCGACGTAAACGGCCACAAGTTCAGCGTGTCCGGCGAGGGCGAGGGCGAT
GCCACCTACGGCAAGCTGACCCTGAAGTTCATCTGCACCACCGGCAAGCTGCCCGTGCCCTGGCCCACCC
TCGTGACCACCCTGACCTACGGCGTGCAGTGCTTCAGCCGCTACCCCGACCACATGAAGCAGCACGACTT
CTTCAAGTCCGCCATGCCCGAAGGCTACGTCCAGGAGCGCACCATCTTCTTCAAGGACGACGGCAACTAC
AAGACCCGCGCCGAGGTGAAGTTCGAGGGCGACACCCTGGTGAACCGCATCGAGCTGAAGGGCATCGACT
TCAAGGAGGACGGCAACATCCTGGGGCACAAGCTGGAGTACAACTACAACAGCCACAACGTCTATATCAT
GGCCGACAAGCAGAAGAACGGCATCAAGGTGAACTTCAAGATCCGCCACAACATCGAGGACGGCAGCGTG
CAGCTCGCCGACCACTACCAGCAGAACACCCCCATCGGCGACGGCCCCGTGCTGCTGCCCGACAACCACT
ACCTGAGCACCCAGTCCGCCCTGAGCAAAGACCCCAACGAGAAGCGCGATCACATGGTCCTGCTGGAGTT
CGTGACCGCCGCCGGGATCACTCTCGGCATGGACGAGCTGTACAAGTAAGATATCCTAGATCGAGTTAAT
TAAGGATTCCGCCCC
