>Addgene plasmid #85008 | pK068.CAG-FRT-stop-FRT-EGFP-ires-tTA-WPRE (Supernova) | addgene partial sequence | sequence record 167313 | WPRE-R 5'-CATAGCGTAAAAGGAGCAACA-3'
CAGTCAATCTTTCACAAATTTTGTAATCCAGAGGTTGAGCGGCCGAAGGGCGAATTCGCGGCCGCTTACT
TAGTTACCCGGGGAGCATGTCAAGGTCAAAATCGTCAAGAGCGTCAGCAGGCAGCATATCAAGGTCAAAG
TCGTCAAGGGCATCGGCTGGGAGCATGTCTAAGTCAAAATCGTCAAGGGCGTCGGCCGGCCCGCCGCTTT
CGCACTTTAGCTGTTTCTCCAGGCCACATATGATTAGTTCCAGGCCGAAAAGGAAGGCAGGTTCGGCTCC
CTGATGGTCGAACAGCTCAATTGCTTGTCTCAGAAGTGGGGGCATAGAATCGGTGGTAGGTGTCTCTCTT
TCCTCTTTTGCTACTTGATGCTCCTGATCCTCCAATACGCAGCCCAGTGTAAAGTGGCCCACGGCGGACA
GAGCGTACAGTGCGTTCTCCAGGGAGAAGCCTTGCTGACACAGGAACGCGAGCTGATTTTCCAGGGTTTC
GTACTGTTTCTCTGTTGGGCGGGTGCCGAGATGCACTTTAGCCCCGTCGCGATGTGAGAGGAGAGCACAG
CGGAATGACTTGGCGTTGTTCCGCAGAAAGTCTTGCCATGACTCGCCTTCCAGGGGGCAGAAGTGGGTAT
GATGCCTGTCCAGCATCTCGATTGCCAGGGCATCGAGCAGGGCCCGCTTGTTCTTCACGTGCCAGTACAG
GGTAGGCTGCTCAACTCCCAGCTTTTGAGCGAGTTTCCTTGTCGTCAGGCCTTCGATACCGACTTCATTG
AGTAATTCCAGAGCAGAGTTTATGACTTTGCTCTTGTCCAGTCTAGACATCGTGTTTTTCAAAGGAAACC
ACGTCCCCGTGGTTCGGGGGGCCTAGACGTTTTTTTAACCTCGACTAAACACATGTAAAGCATGTGCACC
GAGGCCCCAGATCAGATCCCATACAATGGGGTACCTTCTGGGCATCCTTCAGCCCCTTGTTGAATACGCT
TGAGGAGAGCCATTTTACTCTTTCCACAACTATCCAACTCACAACGTGGCACTGGGGTTGTGCCGCCTTT
GC
